Addgene plasmid #113699: pJEP322-pAAV-FullU6TO-SaCa9sgRNAi(emx1-sg1)-CMV-TetR-2A-EGFP-KASH-WPRE-shortPA
Purpose: Dox-inducible U6 driven SaCas9 gRNA expression cassette with a gRNA targeting EMX1. Followed by an EFS driven GFP-KASH in a separate reading frame.
Depositing lab: Jonathan Ploski. Depositing organization: University of Texas at Dallas. Publication: The Development of an AAV-Based CRISPR SaCas9 Genome Editing System That Can Be Delivered to Neurons in vivo and Regulated via Doxycycline and Cre-Recombinase. Kumar N, Stanford W, de Solis C, Aradhana, Abraham ND, Dao TJ, Thaseen S, Sairavi A, Gonzalez CU, Ploski JE. Front Mol Neurosci. 2018 Nov 13;11:413. doi: 10.3389/fnmol.2018.00413. eCollection 2018. PubMed 30483052.
Backbone
  Vector backbone: AAV
  Backbone manufacturer: Alligent Technologies
  Total vector size (bp): 6292
  Vector type: AAV, CRISPR
Growth in bacteria
  Bacterial resistance: Ampicillin, 100 μg/mL
  Growth temperature: 37°C
  Growth strain: NEB Stable
  Copy number: High Copy
Gene/Insert 1
  Gene/Insert name: SaCas9 gRNA Cassete
  gRNA/shRNA sequence: GGCCTCCCCAAAGCCTGGCCA
  Species: Synthetic
  Insert size (bp): 76
Gene/Insert 2
  Gene/Insert name: GFP
  gRNA/shRNA sequence: N/A
  Species: Synthetic
  Insert size (bp): 717
  Tag / fusion protein: KASH (C terminal on insert)
Resource information
  A portion of this plasmid was derived from a plasmid made by: pX601-AAV-CMV::NLS-SaCas9-NLS-3xHA-bGHpA;U6::BsaI-sgRNA from Feng Zhang plasmid #61591. pJEP10-AAV-U6/TO-gRNA(Empty)-CMV-TetR-P2A-eGFP-KASH-pA from Jonathan Ploski, plasmid #82706.
Terms and licenses: Academic/Nonprofit Terms; Industry Terms: Not Available to Industry
Depositor comments: The U6TO promoter renders the gRNA inducible via the presence of Doxycycline. See: The Development of a Viral Mediated CRISPR/Cas9 System with Doxycycline Dependent gRNA Expression for Inducible In vitro and In vivo Genome Editing. de Solis CA, Ho A, Holehonnur R, Ploski JE. Front Mol Neurosci. 2016 Aug 18;9:70. doi: 10.3389/fnmol.2016.00070. eCollection 2016. 10.3389/fnmol.2016.00070 PubMed 27587996
How to cite: pJEP322-pAAV-FullU6TO-SaCa9sgRNAi(emx1-sg1)-CMV-TetR-2A-EGFP-KASH-WPRE-shortPA was a gift from Jonathan Ploski (Addgene plasmid # 113699 ; http://n2t.net/addgene:113699 ; RRID:Addgene_113699)
