[The description below was written by a language model from this plasmid's Addgene catalogue record and pLannotate feature annotations shown in this document.]
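Description:
pJEP322-pAAV-FullU6TO-SaCa9sgRNAi(emx1-sg1)-CMV-TetR-2A-EGFP-KASH-WPRE-shortPA is an AAV transfer plasmid of about 6.3 kb for CRISPR work. It delivers a doxycycline-regulated Staphylococcus aureus Cas9 guide RNA but does not encode SaCas9, which must be supplied separately. The plasmid is maintained in E. coli through a high-copy ColE1/pUC-type origin with ampicillin selection (AmpR/bla), and the backbone also carries an f1/M13 phage origin. AAV2 inverted terminal repeats flank the payload so it can be packaged into recombinant AAV. In the repository's sequencing result the left ITR is annotated only as short fragments, whereas it is complete in the depositor's sequence. ITRs are often hard to sequence or unstable, so this difference is not unusual.

Between the ITRs, a human U6 RNA polymerase III promoter modified with tet operator sequences (U6/TO) drives an EMX1-targeting spacer fused to the SaCas9 guide scaffold. A second cassette uses the CMV enhancer and promoter to express TetR, a 2A peptide, and EGFP fused at its C terminus to a KASH domain (annotated as a nesprin/SYNE3 fragment). It ends with a WPRE, which boosts transcript expression, and a short synthetic polyadenylation signal. TetR binds the operators and represses guide transcription until doxycycline releases it, making editing inducible. EGFP-KASH localizes to the nuclear envelope and marks transduced cells.

The purpose field describes the reporter as EFS-driven, but both the plasmid name and the feature tables indicate CMV. The associated publication describes the system as intended for regulated genome editing in neurons in vivo.
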