Features (pLannotate 1.2.2; 22 found; start..end, strand, type, name):
      1..141     -  repeat_region  AAV2 ITR: inverted terminal repeat of adeno-associated virus serotype 2 inverted
    156..355     +  promoter       U6 promoter (fragment): RNA polymerase III promoter for human U6 snRNA
    357..377     +  promoter       PLtetO-1 promoter (fragment): modified phage lambda PL promoter with tet operator sites (Lutz and Bujard, 1997)
    384..403     +  promoter       tight TRE promoter (fragment): Tet-responsive promoter PTight, consisting of seven tet operator sequences followed by the minimal CMV promoter
    427..502     +  misc_RNA       Sa gRNA scaffold: guide RNA scaffold for the Staphylococcus aureus CRISPR/Cas9 system
    535..838     +  enhancer       CMV enhancer: human cytomegalovirus immediate early enhancer
    911..928     -  promoter       CMV promoter (fragment): human cytomegalovirus (CMV) immediate early promoter
    991..1042    +  promoter       CMVd2 promoter: truncated human cytomegalovirus (CMV) immediate early promoter that yields moderately reduced expression relative to the full-length promoter
   1190..1810    +  CDS            tetR: TETR2_ECOLX - Experimental evidence at protein level: Swiss-Prot protein existence level 1. TetR is the repressor of the tetracycline resistance element; its N-terminal region forms a helix-turn-helix structure and binds DNA. Binding of tetracycline to TetR reduces the repressor affinity for the tetracycline resistance gene (tetA) promoter operator sites. From Escherichia coli.
   1883..2596    +  CDS            EGFP: EGFP is a basic (constitutively fluorescent) green fluorescent protein published in 1996, derived from Aequorea victoria. It is reported to be a rapidly-maturing weak dimer with moderate acid sensitivity.
   2588..2860    +  CDS            SYNE3 (fragment): SYNE3_HUMAN - Also known as C14orf139 From Homo sapiens (Human).
   2862..2888    +  misc_feature   MCS (fragment): pBluescript multiple cloning site
   2888..3476    +  misc_feature   WPRE: woodchuck hepatitis virus posttranscriptional regulatory element
   3493..3540    +  polyA_signal   poly(A) signal: synthetic polyadenylation signal
   3563..3703    +  repeat_region  AAV2 ITR: inverted terminal repeat of adeno-associated virus serotype 2 inverted
   3708..3759    -  misc_feature   bom (fragment): basis of mobility region from pBR322
   3778..4158    +  rep_origin     M13 ori (sequence partly withheld): M13 bacteriophage origin of replication; arrow indicates direction of (+) strand synthesis
   4234..4283    -  misc_feature   bom (fragment): basis of mobility region from pBR322
   4385..4420    -  CDS            rop (fragment): Rop protein, which maintains plasmids at low copy number; rop
   4515..4619    +  promoter       AmpR promoter: bla
   4620..5480    +  CDS            AmpR: β-lactamase; bla; confers resistance to ampicillin, carbenicillin, and related antibiotics
   5651..6239    +  rep_origin     ori: high-copy-number ColE1/pMB1/pBR322/pUC origin of replication
>Addgene plasmid #113699 | pJEP322-pAAV-FullU6TO-SaCa9sgRNAi(emx1-sg1)-CMV-TetR-2A-EGFP-KASH-WPRE-shortPA | depositor full sequence | sequence record 214993 | pJEP322-pAAV-FullU6TO-SaCa9sgRNAi(emx1-sg1)-CMV-TetR-2A-EGFP-KASH-WPRE-shortPA sequence 6300 bps
CCTGCAGGCAGCTGCGCGCTCGCTCGCTCACTGAGGCCGCCCGGGCAAAGCCCGGGCGTCGGGCGACCTT
TGGTCGCCCGGCCTCAGTGAGCGAGCGAGCGCGCAGAGAGGGAGTGGCCAACTCCATCACTAGGGGTTCC
TGCGGCCGCACGCGTGAGGGCCTATTTCCCATGATTCCTTCATATTTGCATATACGATACAAGGCTGTTA
GAGAGATAATTGGAATTAATTTGACTGTAAACACAAAGATATTAGTACAAAATACGTGACGTAGAAAGTA
ATAATTTCTTGGGTAGTTTGCAGTTTTAAAATTATGTTTTAAAATGGACTATCATATGCTTACCGTAACT
TGAAACTCCCTATCAGTGATAGAGATTATATATCTCCCTATCAGTGATAGAGACCGGCCTCCCCAAAGCC
TGGCCAGTTTTAGTACTCTGGAAACAGAATCTACTAAAACAAGGCAAAATGCCGTGTTTATCTCGTCAAC
TTGTTGGCGAGATTTTTACCGGTCCATGGACTAGTTCTAGAGTCCGTTACATAACTTACGGTAAATGGCC
CGCCTGGCTGACCGCCCAACGACCCCCGCCCATTGACGTCAATAATGACGTATGTTCCCATAGTAACGCC
AATAGGGACTTTCCATTGACGTCAATGGGTGGAGTATTTACGGTAAACTGCCCACTTGGCAGTACATCAA
GTGTATCATATGCCAAGTACGCCCCCTATTGACGTCAATGACGGTAAATGGCCCGCCTGGCATTATGCCC
AGTACATGACCTTATGGGACTTTCCTACTTGGCAGTACATCTACGTATTAGTCATCGCTATTACCATGGT
GATGCGGTTTTGGCAGTACATCAATGGGCGTGAATAGCGGTTTGACTCACGGGGATTTCCAAGTCTCCAC
CCCATTGACGTCAATGGGAGTTTGTTTTGGCACCAAAATCAACGGGACTTTCCAAAATGTCGTAACAACT
CCGCCCCATTGACGCAAATGGGCGGTAGGCGTGTACGGTGGGAGGTCTATATAAGCAGAGCTCGTTTAGT
GAACCGTCAGATCGCCTGGAGACGCCATCCACGCTGTTTTGACCTCCATAGAAGACACCGGGACCGATCC
AGCCTCCGCGGCCGGGAACGGTGCATTGGAACGCTGCAGGAATTGATCCGCGGCCGCACCGGTACCATGA
TGTCCAGATTAGATAAAAGTAAAGTGATTAACAGCGCATTAGAGCTGCTTAATGAGGTCGGAATCGAAGG
TTTAACAACCCGTAAACTCGCCCAGAAGCTAGGTGTAGAGCAGCCTACATTGTATTGGCATGTAAAAAAT
AAGCGGGCTTTGCTCGACGCCTTAGCCATTGAGATGTTAGATAGGCACCATACTCACTTTTGCCCTTTAG
AAGGGGAAAGCTGGCAAGATTTTTTACGTAATAACGCTAAAAGTTTTAGATGTGCTTTACTAAGTCATCG
CGATGGAGCAAAAGTACATTTAGGTACACGGCCTACAGAAAAACAGTATGAAACTCTCGAAAATCAATTA
GCCTTTTTATGCCAACAAGGTTTTTCACTAGAGAATGCATTATATGCACTCAGCGCTGTGGGGCATTTTA
CTTTAGGTTGCGTATTGGAAGATCAAGAGCATCAAGTCGCTAAAGAAGAAAGGGAAACACCTACTACTGA
TAGTATGCCGCCATTATTACGACAAGCTATCGAATTATTTGATCACCAAGGTGCAGAGCCAGCCTTCTTA
TTCGGCCTTGAATTGATCATATGCGGATTAGAAAAACAACTTAAATGTGAAAGTGGGTCCGCGGCTAGCG
GCAGTGGAGAGGGCAGAGGAAGTCTGCTAACATGCGGTGACGTCGAGGAGAATCCTGGCCCAGTGAGCAA
GGGCGAGGAGCTGTTCACCGGGGTGGTGCCCATCCTGGTCGAGCTGGACGGCGACGTAAACGGCCACAAG
TTCAGCGTGTCCGGCGAGGGCGAGGGCGATGCCACCTACGGCAAGCTGACCCTGAAGTTCATCTGCACCA
CCGGCAAGCTGCCCGTGCCCTGGCCCACCCTCGTGACCACCCTGACCTACGGCGTGCAGTGCTTCAGCCG
CTACCCCGACCACATGAAGCAGCACGACTTCTTCAAGTCCGCCATGCCCGAAGGCTACGTCCAGGAGCGC
ACCATCTTCTTCAAGGACGACGGCAACTACAAGACCCGCGCCGAGGTGAAGTTCGAGGGCGACACCCTGG
TGAACCGCATCGAGCTGAAGGGCATCGACTTCAAGGAGGACGGCAACATCCTGGGGCACAAGCTGGAGTA
CAACTACAACAGCCACAACGTCTATATCATGGCCGACAAGCAGAAGAACGGCATCAAGGTGAACTTCAAG
ATCCGCCACAACATCGAGGACGGCAGCGTGCAGCTCGCCGACCACTACCAGCAGAACACCCCCATCGGCG
ACGGCCCCGTGCTGCTGCCCGACAACCACTACCTGAGCACCCAGTCCGCCCTGAGCAAAGACCCCAACGA
GAAGCGCGATCACATGGTCCTGCTGGAGTTCGTGACCGCCGCCGGGATCACTCTCGGCATGGACGAGCTG
TACAAGTCCGGACTCAGATCTCGAGAGGAGGAGGAGGAGACAGACAGCAGGATGCCCCACCTCGACAGCC
CCGGCAGCTCCCAGCCGAGACGCTCCTTCCTCTCAAGGGTGATCAGGGCAGCGCTACCGTTGCAGCTGCT
TCTGCTGCTGCTGCTGCTCCTGGCCTGCCTGCTACCTGCCTCTGAAGATGACTACAGCTGCACCCAGGCC
AACAACTTTGCCCGATCCTTCTACCCCATGCTGCGGTACACCAACGGGCCACCTCCCACCTAGGAATTCG
ATATCAAGCTTATCGATAATCAACCTCTGGATTACAAAATTTGTGAAAGATTGACTGGTATTCTTAACTA
TGTTGCTCCTTTTACGCTATGTGGATACGCTGCTTTAATGCCTTTGTATCATGCTATTGCTTCCCGTATG
GCTTTCATTTTCTCCTCCTTGTATAAATCCTGGTTGCTGTCTCTTTATGAGGAGTTGTGGCCCGTTGTCA
GGCAACGTGGCGTGGTGTGCACTGTGTTTGCTGACGCAACCCCCACTGGTTGGGGCATTGCCACCACCTG
TCAGCTCCTTTCCGGGACTTTCGCTTTCCCCCTCCCTATTGCCACGGCGGAACTCATCGCCGCCTGCCTT
GCCCGCTGCTGGACAGGGGCTCGGCTGTTGGGCACTGACAATTCCGTGGTGTTGTCGGGGAAATCATCGT
CCTTTCCTTGGCTGCTCGCCTGTGTTGCCACCTGGATTCTGCGCGGGACGTCCTTCTGCTACGTCCCTTC
GGCCCTCAATCCAGCGGACCTTCCTTCCCGCGGCCTGCTGCCGGCTCTGCGGCCTCTTCCGCGTCTTCGC
CTTCGCCCTCAGACGAGTCGGATCTCCCTTTGGGCCGCCTCCCCGCATCGATACCGAGCGCTAATAAAAG
ATCTTTATTTTCATTAGATCTGTGTGTTGGTTTTTTGTGTCACGTGCGGACCGAGCGGCCGCAGGAACCC
CTAGTGATGGAGTTGGCCACTCCCTCTCTGCGCGCTCGCTCGCTCACTGAGGCCGGGCGACCAAAGGTCG
CCCGACGCCCGGGCTTTGCCCGGGCGGCCTCAGTGAGCGAGCGAGCGCGCAGCTGCCTGCAGGGGCGCCT
GATGCGGTATTTTCTCCTTACGCATCTGTGCGGTATTTCACACCGCATA
[142 nt withheld, positions 3760-3901]
C
[141 nt withheld, positions 3903-4043]
CCTTTGACGTTGGAGTCCACGTTCTTT
[37 nt withheld, positions 4071-4107]
ACCCTATCTCGGGCTATTCTTTTGATTTATAAGGGATTTTGCCGATTTCGGCCTATTGGTTAAAAAATGA
GCTGATTTAACAAAAATTTAACGCGAATTTTAACAAAATATTAACGTTTACAATTTTATGGTGCACTCTC
AGTACAATCTGCTCTGATGCCGCATAGTTAAGCCAGCCCCGACACCCGCCAACACCCGCTGACGCGCCCT
GACGGGCTTGTCTGCTCCCGGCATCCGCTTACAGACAAGCTGTGACCGTCTCCGGGAGCTGCATGTGTCA
GAGGTTTTCACCGTCATCACCGAAACGCGCGAGACGAAAGGGCCTCGTGATACGCCTATTTTTATAGGTT
AATGTCATGATAATAATGGTTTCTTAGACGTCAGGTGGCACTTTTCGGGGAAATGTGCGCGGAACCCCTA
TTTGTTTATTTTTCTAAATACATTCAAATATGTATCCGCTCATGAGACAATAACCCTGATAAATGCTTCA
ATAATATTGAAAAAGGAAGAGTATGAGTATTCAACATTTCCGTGTCGCCCTTATTCCCTTTTTTGCGGCA
TTTTGCCTTCCTGTTTTTGCTCACCCAGAAACGCTGGTGAAAGTAAAAGATGCTGAAGATCAGTTGGGTG
CACGAGTGGGTTACATCGAACTGGATCTCAACAGCGGTAAGATCCTTGAGAGTTTTCGCCCCGAAGAACG
TTTTCCAATGATGAGCACTTTTAAAGTTCTGCTATGTGGCGCGGTATTATCCCGTATTGACGCCGGGCAA
GAGCAACTCGGTCGCCGCATACACTATTCTCAGAATGACTTGGTTGAGTACTCACCAGTCACAGAAAAGC
ATCTTACGGATGGCATGACAGTAAGAGAATTATGCAGTGCTGCCATAACCATGAGTGATAACACTGCGGC
CAACTTACTTCTGACAACGATCGGAGGACCGAAGGAGCTAACCGCTTTTTTGCACAACATGGGGGATCAT
GTAACTCGCCTTGATCGTTGGGAACCGGAGCTGAATGAAGCCATACCAAACGACGAGCGTGACACCACGA
TGCCTGTAGCAATGGCAACAACGTTGCGCAAACTATTAACTGGCGAACTACTTACTCTAGCTTCCCGGCA
ACAATTAATAGACTGGATGGAGGCGGATAAAGTTGCAGGACCACTTCTGCGCTCGGCCCTTCCGGCTGGC
TGGTTTATTGCTGATAAATCTGGAGCCGGTGAGCGTGGGTCTCGCGGTATCATTGCAGCACTGGGGCCAG
ATGGTAAGCCCTCCCGTATCGTAGTTATCTACACGACGGGGAGTCAGGCAACTATGGATGAACGAAATAG
ACAGATCGCTGAGATAGGTGCCTCACTGATTAAGCATTGGTAACTGTCAGACCAAGTTTACTCATATATA
CTTTAGATTGATTTAAAACTTCATTTTTAATTTAAAAGGATCTAGGTGAAGATCCTTTTTGATAATCTCA
TGACCAAAATCCCTTAACGTGAGTTTTCGTTCCACTGAGCGTCAGACCCCGTAGAAAAGATCAAAGGATC
TTCTTGAGATCCTTTTTTTCTGCGCGTAATCTGCTGCTTGCAAACAAAAAAACCACCGCTACCAGCGGTG
GTTTGTTTGCCGGATCAAGAGCTACCAACTCTTTTTCCGAAGGTAACTGGCTTCAGCAGAGCGCAGATAC
CAAATACTGTCCTTCTAGTGTAGCCGTAGTTAGGCCACCACTTCAAGAACTCTGTAGCACCGCCTACATA
CCTCGCTCTGCTAATCCTGTTACCAGTGGCTGCTGCCAGTGGCGATAAGTCGTGTCTTACCGGGTTGGAC
TCAAGACGATAGTTACCGGATAAGGCGCAGCGGTCGGGCTGAACGGGGGGTTCGTGCACACAGCCCAGCT
TGGAGCGAACGACCTACACCGAACTGAGATACCTACAGCGTGAGCTATGAGAAAGCGCCACGCTTCCCGA
AGGGAGAAAGGCGGACAGGTATCCGGTAAGCGGCAGGGTCGGAACAGGAGAGCGCACGAGGGAGCTTCCA
GGGGGAAACGCCTGGTATCTTTATAGTCCTGTCGGGTTTCGCCACCTCTGACTTGAGCGTCGATTTTTGT
GATGCTCGTCAGGGGGGCGGAGCCTATGGAAAAACGCCAGCAACGCGGCCTTTTTACGGTTCCTGGCCTT
TTGCTGGCCTTTTGCTCACATGT
