Features (pLannotate 1.2.2; 22 found; start..end, strand, type, name):
     12..39      +  repeat_region  AAV2 ITR (fragment): inverted terminal repeat of adeno-associated virus serotype 2 inverted
     68..95      +  repeat_region  AAV2 ITR (fragment): inverted terminal repeat of adeno-associated virus serotype 2 inverted
    145..344     +  promoter       U6 promoter (fragment): RNA polymerase III promoter for human U6 snRNA
    346..366     +  promoter       PLtetO-1 promoter (fragment): modified phage lambda PL promoter with tet operator sites (Lutz and Bujard, 1997)
    374..393     +  promoter       H1-2O2 promoter (fragment): doxycycline-inducible variant of the human H1 RNA promoter (Henriksen et al., 2007)
    416..491     +  misc_RNA       Sa gRNA scaffold: guide RNA scaffold for the Staphylococcus aureus CRISPR/Cas9 system
    524..827     +  enhancer       CMV enhancer: human cytomegalovirus immediate early enhancer
    828..1031    +  promoter       CMV promoter: human cytomegalovirus (CMV) immediate early promoter
   1182..1802    +  CDS            tetR: TETR2_ECOLX - Experimental evidence at protein level: Swiss-Prot protein existence level 1. TetR is the repressor of the tetracycline resistance element; its N-terminal region forms a helix-turn-helix structure and binds DNA. Binding of tetracycline to TetR reduces the repressor affinity for the tetracycline resistance gene (tetA) promoter operator sites. From Escherichia coli.
   1875..2588    +  CDS            EGFP: EGFP is a basic (constitutively fluorescent) green fluorescent protein published in 1996, derived from Aequorea victoria. It is reported to be a rapidly-maturing weak dimer with moderate acid sensitivity.
   2580..2852    +  CDS            SYNE3 (fragment): SYNE3_HUMAN - Also known as C14orf139 From Homo sapiens (Human).
   2854..2880    +  misc_feature   MCS (fragment): pBluescript multiple cloning site
   2880..3468    +  misc_feature   WPRE: woodchuck hepatitis virus posttranscriptional regulatory element
   3485..3532    +  polyA_signal   poly(A) signal: synthetic polyadenylation signal
   3555..3695    +  repeat_region  AAV2 ITR: inverted terminal repeat of adeno-associated virus serotype 2 inverted
   3700..3751    -  misc_feature   bom (fragment): basis of mobility region from pBR322
   3770..4225    +  rep_origin     f1 ori (sequence partly withheld): f1 bacteriophage origin of replication; arrow indicates direction of (+) strand synthesis
   4226..4275    -  misc_feature   bom (fragment): basis of mobility region from pBR322
   4377..4412    -  CDS            rop (fragment): Rop protein, which maintains plasmids at low copy number; rop
   4507..4611    +  promoter       AmpR promoter: bla
   4612..5472    +  CDS            AmpR: β-lactamase; bla; confers resistance to ampicillin, carbenicillin, and related antibiotics
   5643..6231    +  rep_origin     ori: high-copy-number ColE1/pMB1/pBR322/pUC origin of replication
>Addgene plasmid #113699 | pJEP322-pAAV-FullU6TO-SaCa9sgRNAi(emx1-sg1)-CMV-TetR-2A-EGFP-KASH-WPRE-shortPA | addgene full sequence | sequence record 229551 | Addgene NGS Result
CCTGCAGGCAGCTGCGCGCTCGCTCGCTCACTGAGGCCGCCCGGGCGTCGGGCGACCTTTGGTCGCCCGG
CCTCAGTGAGCGAGCGAGCGCGCAGAGAGGGAGTGGCCAACTCCATCACTAGGGGTTCCTGCGGCCGCAC
GCGTGAGGGCCTATTTCCCATGATTCCTTCATATTTGCATATACGATACAAGGCTGTTAGAGAGATAATT
GGAATTAATTTGACTGTAAACACAAAGATATTAGTACAAAATACGTGACGTAGAAAGTAATAATTTCTTG
GGTAGTTTGCAGTTTTAAAATTATGTTTTAAAATGGACTATCATATGCTTACCGTAACTTGAAACTCCCT
ATCAGTGATAGAGATTATATATCTCCCTATCAGTGATAGAGACCGGCCTCCCCAAAGCCTGGCCAGTTTT
AGTACTCTGGAAACAGAATCTACTAAAACAAGGCAAAATGCCGTGTTTATCTCGTCAACTTGTTGGCGAG
ATTTTTACCGGTCCATGGACTAGTTCTAGAGTCCGTTACATAACTTACGGTAAATGGCCCGCCTGGCTGA
CCGCCCAACGACCCCCGCCCATTGACGTCAATAATGACGTATGTTCCCATAGTAACGCCAATAGGGACTT
TCCATTGACGTCAATGGGTGGAGTATTTACGGTAAACTGCCCACTTGGCAGTACATCAAGTGTATCATAT
GCCAAGTACGCCCCCTATTGACGTCAATGACGGTAAATGGCCCGCCTGGCATTATGCCCAGTACATGACC
TTATGGGACTTTCCTACTTGGCAGTACATCTACGTATTAGTCATCGCTATTACCATGGTGATGCGGTTTT
GGCAGTACATCAATGGGCGTGGATAGCGGTTTGACTCACGGGGATTTCCAAGTCTCCACCCCATTGACGT
CAATGGGAGTTTGTTTTGGCACCAAAATCAACGGGACTTTCCAAAATGTCGTAACAACTCCGCCCCATTG
ACGCAAATGGGCGGTAGGCGTGTACGGTGGGAGGTCTATATAAGCAGAGCTCGTTTAGTGAACCGTCAGA
TCGCCTGGAGACGCCATCCACGCTGTTTTGACCTCCATAGAAGACACCGGGACCGATCCAGCCTCCGCGG
CCGGGAACGGTGCATTGGAACGGACCTGCAGGAATTGATCCGCGGCCGCACCGGTACCATGATGTCCAGA
TTAGATAAAAGTAAAGTGATTAACAGCGCATTAGAGCTGCTTAATGAGGTCGGAATCGAAGGTTTAACAA
CCCGTAAACTCGCCCAGAAGCTAGGTGTAGAGCAGCCTACATTGTATTGGCATGTAAAAAATAAGCGGGC
TTTGCTCGACGCCTTAGCCATTGAGATGTTAGATAGGCACCATACTCACTTTTGCCCTTTAGAAGGGGAA
AGCTGGCAAGATTTTTTACGTAATAACGCTAAAAGTTTTAGATGTGCTTTACTAAGTCATCGCGATGGAG
CAAAAGTACATTTAGGTACACGGCCTACAGAAAAACAGTATGAAACTCTCGAAAATCAATTAGCCTTTTT
ATGCCAACAAGGTTTTTCACTAGAGAATGCATTATATGCACTCAGCGCTGTGGGGCATTTTACTTTAGGT
TGCGTATTGGAAGATCAAGAGCATCAAGTCGCTAAAGAAGAAAGGGAAACACCTACTACTGATAGTATGC
CGCCATTATTACGACAAGCTATCGAATTATTTGATCACCAAGGTGCAGAGCCAGCCTTCTTATTCGGCCT
TGAATTGATCATATGCGGATTAGAAAAACAACTTAAATGTGAAAGTGGGTCCGCGGCTAGCGGCAGTGGA
GAGGGCAGAGGAAGTCTGCTAACATGCGGTGACGTCGAGGAGAATCCTGGCCCAGTGAGCAAGGGCGAGG
AGCTGTTCACCGGGGTGGTACCCATCCTGGTCGAGCTGGACGGCGACGTAAACGGCCACAAGTTCAGCGT
GTCCGGCGAGGGCGAGGGCGATGCCACCTACGGCAAGCTGACCCTGAAGTTCATCTGCACCACCGGCAAG
CTGCCCGTGCCCTGGCCCACCCTCGTGACCACCCTGACCTACGGCGTGCAGTGCTTCAGCCGCTACCCCG
ACCACATGAAGCAGCACGACTTCTTCAAGTCCGCCATGCCCGAAGGCTACGTCCAGGAGCGCACCATCTT
CTTCAAGGACGACGGCAACTACAAGACCCGCGCCGAGGTGAAGTTCGAGGGCGACACCCTGGTGAACCGC
ATCGAGCTGAAGGGCATCGACTTCAAGGAGGACGGCAACATCCTGGGGCACAAGCTGGAGTACAACTACA
ACAGCCACAACGTCTATATCATGGCCGACAAGCAGAAGAACGGCATCAAGGTGAACTTCAAGATCCGCCA
CAACATCGAGGACGGCAGCGTGCAGCTCGCCGACCACTACCAGCAGAACACCCCCATCGGCGACGGCCCC
GTGCTGCTGCCCGACAACCACTACCTGAGCACCCAGTCCGCCCTGAGCAAAGACCCCAACGAGAAGCGCG
ATCACATGGTCCTGCTGGAGTTCGTGACCGCCGCCGGGATCACTCTCGGCATGGACGAGCTGTACAAGTC
CGGACTCAGATCTCGAGAGGAGGAGGAGGAGACAGACAGCAGGATGCCCCACCTCGACAGCCCCGGCAGC
TCCCAGCCGAGACGCTCCTTCCTCTCAAGGGTGATCAGGGCAGCGCTACCGTTGCAGCTGCTTCTGCTGC
TGCTGCTGCTCCTGGCCTGCCTGCTACCTGCCTCTGAAGATGACTACAGCTGCACCCAGGCCAACAACTT
TGCCCGATCCTTCTACCCCATGCTGCGGTACACCAACGGGCCACCTCCCACCTAGGAATTCGATATCAAG
CTTATCGATAATCAACCTCTGGATTACAAAATTTGTGAAAGATTGACTGGTATTCTTAACTATGTTGCTC
CTTTTACGCTATGTGGATACGCTGCTTTAATGCCTTTGTATCATGCTATTGCTTCCCGTATGGCTTTCAT
TTTCTCCTCCTTGTATAAATCCTGGTTGCTGTCTCTTTATGAGGAGTTGTGGCCCGTTGTCAGGCAACGT
GGCGTGGTGTGCACTGTGTTTGCTGACGCAACCCCCACTGGTTGGGGCATTGCCACCACCTGTCAGCTCC
TTTCCGGGACTTTCGCTTTCCCCCTCCCTATTGCCACGGCGGAACTCATCGCCGCCTGCCTTGCCCGCTG
CTGGACAGGGGCTCGGCTGTTGGGCACTGACAATTCCGTGGTGTTGTCGGGGAAATCATCGTCCTTTCCT
TGGCTGCTCGCCTATGTTGCCACCTGGATTCTGCGCGGGACGTCCTTCTGCTACGTCCCTTCGGCCCTCA
ATCCAGCGGACCTTCCTTCCCGCGGCCTGCTGCCGGCTCTGCGGCCTCTTCCGCGTCTTCGCCTTCGCCC
TCAGACGAGTCGGATCTCCCTTTGGGCCGCCTCCCCGCATCGATACCGAGCGCTAATAAAAGATCTTTAT
TTTCATTAGATCTGTGTGTTGGTTTTTTGTGTCACGTGCGGACCGAGCGGCCGCAGGAACCCCTAGTGAT
GGAGTTGGCCACTCCCTCTCTGCGCGCTCGCTCGCTCACTGAGGCCGGGCGACCAAAGGTCGCCCGACGC
CCGGGCTTTGCCCGGGCGGCCTCAGTGAGCGAGCGAGCGCGCAGCTGCCTGCAGGGGCGCCTGATGCGGT
ATTTTCTCCTTACGCATCTGTGCGGTATTTCACACCGCATA
[95 nt withheld, positions 3752-3846]
T
[46 nt withheld, positions 3848-3893]
C
[141 nt withheld, positions 3895-4035]
CCTTTGACGTTGGAGTCCACGTTCTTT
[37 nt withheld, positions 4063-4099]
ACTCTATCTCGGGCTATTCTTTTGATTTATAAGGGATTTTGCCGATTTCGGTCTATTGGTTAAAAAATGA
GCTGATTTAACAAAAATTTAACGCGAATTTTAACAAAATATTAACGTTTACAATTTTATGGTGCACTCTC
AGTACAATCTGCTCTGATGCCGCATAGTTAAGCCAGCCCCGACACCCGCCAACACCCGCTGACGCGCCCT
GACGGGCTTGTCTGCTCCCGGCATCCGCTTACAGACAAGCTGTGACCGTCTCCGGGAGCTGCATGTGTCA
GAGGTTTTCACCGTCATCACCGAAACGCGCGAGACGAAAGGGCCTCGTGATACGCCTATTTTTATAGGTT
AATGTCATGATAATAATGGTTTCTTAGACGTCAGGTGGCACTTTTCGGGGAAATGTGCGCGGAACCCCTA
TTTGTTTATTTTTCTAAATACATTCAAATATGTATCCGCTCATGAGACAATAACCCTGATAAATGCTTCA
ATAATATTGAAAAAGGAAGAGTATGAGTATTCAACATTTCCGTGTCGCCCTTATTCCCTTTTTTGCGGCA
TTTTGCCTTCCTGTTTTTGCTCACCCAGAAACGCTGGTGAAAGTAAAAGATGCTGAAGATCAGTTGGGTG
CACGAGTGGGTTACATCGAACTGGATCTCAACAGCGGTAAGATCCTTGAGAGTTTTCGCCCCGAAGAACG
TTTTCCAATGATGAGCACTTTTAAAGTTCTGCTATGTGGCGCGGTATTATCCCGTATTGACGCCGGGCAA
GAGCAACTCGGTCGCCGCATACACTATTCTCAGAATGACTTGGTTGAGTACTCACCAGTCACAGAAAAGC
ATCTTACGGATGGCATGACAGTAAGAGAATTATGCAGTGCTGCCATAACCATGAGTGATAACACTGCGGC
CAACTTACTTCTGACAACGATCGGAGGACCGAAGGAGCTAACCGCTTTTTTGCACAACATGGGGGATCAT
GTAACTCGCCTTGATCGTTGGGAACCGGAGCTGAATGAAGCCATACCAAACGACGAGCGTGACACCACGA
TGCCTGTAGCAATGGCAACAACGTTGCGCAAACTATTAACTGGCGAACTACTTACTCTAGCTTCCCGGCA
ACAATTAATAGACTGGATGGAGGCGGATAAAGTTGCAGGACCACTTCTGCGCTCGGCCCTTCCGGCTGGC
TGGTTTATTGCTGATAAATCTGGAGCCGGTGAGCGTGGGTCTCGCGGTATCATTGCAGCACTGGGGCCAG
ATGGTAAGCCCTCCCGTATCGTAGTTATCTACACGACGGGGAGTCAGGCAACTATGGATGAACGAAATAG
ACAGATCGCTGAGATAGGTGCCTCACTGATTAAGCATTGGTAACTGTCAGACCAAGTTTACTCATATATA
CTTTAGATTGATTTAAAACTTCATTTTTAATTTAAAAGGATCTAGGTGAAGATCCTTTTTGATAATCTCA
TGACCAAAATCCCTTAACGTGAGTTTTCGTTCCACTGAGCGTCAGACCCCGTAGAAAAGATCAAAGGATC
TTCTTGAGATCCTTTTTTTCTGCGCGTAATCTGCTGCTTGCAAACAAAAAAACCACCGCTACCAGCGGTG
GTTTGTTTGCCGGATCAAGAGCTACCAACTCTTTTTCCGAAGGTAACTGGCTTCAGCAGAGCGCAGATAC
CAAATACTGTTCTTCTAGTGTAGCCGTAGTTAGGCCACCACTTCAAGAACTCTGTAGCACCGCCTACATA
CCTCGCTCTGCTAATCCTGTTACCAGTGGCTGCTGCCAGTGGCGATAAGTCGTGTCTTACCGGGTTGGAC
TCAAGACGATAGTTACCGGATAAGGCGCAGCGGTCGGGCTGAACGGGGGGTTCGTGCACACAGCCCAGCT
TGGAGCGAACGACCTACACCGAACTGAGATACCTACAGCGTGAGCTATGAGAAAGCGCCACGCTTCCCGA
AGGGAGAAAGGCGGACAGGTATCCGGTAAGCGGCAGGGTCGGAACAGGAGAGCGCACGAGGGAGCTTCCA
GGGGGAAACGCCTGGTATCTTTATAGTCCTGTCGGGTTTCGCCACCTCTGACTTGAGCGTCGATTTTTGT
GATGCTCGTCAGGGGGGCGGAGCCTATGGAAAAACGCCAGCAACGCGGCCTTTTTACGGTTCCTGGCCTT
TTGCTGGCCTTTTGCTCACATGT
